Addgene plasmid #173414: RVD-hT8
Purpose: One-step assembly of custom RVD arrays to construct DdCBE, TALE, etc.
Depositing lab: Bin Shen. Depositing organization: Nanjing Medical University. Publication: Precision modeling of mitochondrial diseases in zebrafish via DdCBE-mediated mtDNA base editing. Guo J, Zhang X, Chen X, Sun H, Dai Y, Wang J, Qian X, Tan L, Lou X, Shen B. Cell Discov. 2021 Sep 3;7(1):78. doi: 10.1038/s41421-021-00307-9. PubMed 34480028.
Backbone
  Vector backbone: TetR T vector
  Vector type: Unspecified
Growth in bacteria
  Bacterial resistance: Tetracycline, 10 μg/mL
  Growth temperature: 37°C
  Growth strain: DH5alpha
  Copy number: High Copy
Gene/Insert
  Gene/Insert name: NG half RVD at Position8
  Species: Synthetic
  Mutation: no
  Cloning method: Restriction Enzyme; 5′ cloning site Unknown (unknown if destroyed)
Terms and licenses: Academic/Nonprofit Terms; Industry Terms: Not Available to Industry
Depositor comments: RVD is inserted into TA site of TetR T vector
How to cite: RVD-hT8 was a gift from Bin Shen (Addgene plasmid # 173414 ; http://n2t.net/addgene:173414 ; RRID:Addgene_173414)
