[The description below was written by a language model from this plasmid's Addgene catalogue record and pLannotate feature annotations shown in this document.]
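Description:
RVD-hT8 is a small (about 2.5 kb) bacterial cloning plasmid that serves as one module in a library for one-step assembly of custom repeat-variable diresidue (RVD) arrays, the DNA-recognition repeats of TALE proteins. Its insert is a synthetic fragment described as an NG half RVD for position 8. In the standard TALE code NG recognises thymine, consistent with the "T" in the name, and the "half" designation fits the truncated final repeat that normally terminates a TALE array, although the record does not spell this out. According to the depositor, the fragment was placed in the TA cloning site of a "TetR T vector". The flanking sites used for later assembly are not recorded, and the feature table does not annotate the RVD insert itself.

The annotated backbone is minimal. It carries a high-copy ColE1/pUC-type origin for propagation in E. coli and a tetracycline efflux gene (TcR) with its tet promoter, which spans the numbering origin of the circular sequence and provides the selection marker. A T7 promoter is also present, along with short fragments matching an RSF origin and a kanamycin resistance gene. These are brief partial matches, probably remnants of vector construction or spurious hits rather than functional elements. No eukaryotic expression elements are annotated, so the plasmid is a parts donor rather than an expression vector.

Modules of this kind are combined in a defined positional order to build TALE DNA-binding domains, which are then used in constructs such as DdCBEs, the TALE-guided cytosine base editors applied to mitochondrial DNA editing.
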