Features (pLannotate 1.2.2; 6 found; start..end, strand, type, name):
    209..237     -  promoter       tet promoter: E. coli promoter for tetracycline efflux protein gene
    253..292     +  rep_origin     RSF ori (fragment): Plasmids containing the RSF 1030 origin of replication can be propagated in E. coli cells that contain additional plasmids with compatible origins.
    364..952     -  rep_origin     ori: high-copy-number ColE1/pMB1/pBR322/pUC origin of replication
   1246..1264    +  promoter       T7 promoter: promoter for bacteriophage T7 RNA polymerase
   1267..1341    -  CDS            KanR (fragment): aminoglycoside phosphotransferase; aphA-3; confers resistance to kanamycin
   1439..161     -  CDS            TcR (across the origin): tetracycline efflux protein; tet; confers resistance to tetracycline
>Addgene plasmid #173414 | RVD-hT8 | addgene full sequence | sequence record 361121 | Addgene NGS Result
AACGCATATAGCGCTAGCAGCACGCCATAGTGACTGGCGATGCTGTCGGAATGGACGATATCCCGCAAGA
GGCCCGGCAGTACCGGCATAACCAAGCCTATGCCTACAGCATCCAGGGTGACGGTGCCGAGGATGACGAT
GAGCGCATTGTTAGATTTCATACACGGTGCCTGACTGCGTTAGCAATTTAACTGTGATAAACTACCGCAT
TAAAGCTAATCGATGATAAGCTGTCAAACATGAGAATTAATTCATGTTCTTTCCTGCGTTATCCCCTGAT
TCTGTGGATAACGCAGGAAAGAACATGTGAGCAAAAGGCCAGCAAAAGGCCAGGAACCGTAAAAAGGCCG
CGTTGCTGGCGTTTTTCCATAGGCTCCGCCCCCCTGACGAGCATCACAAAAATCGACGCTCAAGTCAGAG
GTGGCGAAACCCGACAGGACTATAAAGATACCAGGCGTTTCCCCCTGGAAGCTCCCTCGTGCGCTCTCCT
GTTCCGACCCTGCCGCTTACCGGATACCTGTCCGCCTTTCTCCCTTCGGGAAGCGTGGCGCTTTCTCATA
GCTCACGCTGTAGGTATCTCAGTTCGGTGTAGGTCGTTCGCTCCAAGCTGGGCTGTGTGCACGAACCCCC
CGTTCAGCCCGACCGCTGCGCCTTATCCGGTAACTATCGTCTTGAGTCCAACCCGGTAAGACACGACTTA
TCGCCACTGGCAGCAGCCACTGGTAACAGGATTAGCAGAGCGAGGTATGTAGGCGGTGCTACAGAGTTCT
TGAAGTGGTGGCCTAACTACGGCTACACTAGAAGAACAGTATTTGGTATCTGCGCTCTGCTGAAGCCAGT
TACCTTCGGAAAAAGAGTTGGTAGCTCTTGATCCGGCAAACAAACCACCGCTGGTAGCGGTGGTTTTTTT
GTTTGCAAGCAGCAGATTACGCGCAGAAAAAAAGGATCTCAAGAAGATCCTTTGATCTTTTCTACGGGGT
CTGACGCTCAGTGGAACGACGCGTAACTCACGTTAAGGGATTTTGGTCATGGGTGGCTCGACCAGATATG
GTCTCGAAGTAATGGGGGCGGCAGGCCGGCGCTGGAGAGCATTGTTGCCCAGTTATCTCGCCCTGATCCG
GCGTTGGCCGCGTGAGACCAGCTTTGGTCTAGAGGAGGCATGATGATATATTTTTATCTTGTGCAATGTA
ACATCAGAGATTTTGAGACACGGGCCAGAGCTGCCAGGAAACAGCTATGACCATGTAATACGACTCACTA
TAGGGGATATTTTATTTTCTCCCAATCAGGCTTGATCCCCAGTAAGTCAAAAAATAGCTCGACATACTGT
TCTTCCCCGATCAAGGGTTGGTTTGCGCATTCACAGTTCTCCGCAAGAATTGATTGGCTCCAATTCTTGG
AGTGGTGAATCCGTTAGCGAGGTGCCGCCGGCTTCCATTCAGGTCGAGGTGGCCCGGCTCCATGCACCGC
GACGCAACGCGGGGAGGCAGACAAGGTATAGGGCGGCGCCTACAATCCATGCCAACCCGTTCCATGTGCT
CGCCGAGGCGGCATAAATCGCCGTGACGATCAGCGGTCCAATGATCGAAGTTAGGCTGGTAAGAGCCGCG
AGCGATCCTTGAAGCTGTCCCTGATGGTCGTCATCTACCTGCCTGGACAGCATGGCCTGCAACGCGGGCA
TCCCGATGCCGCCGGAAGCGAGAAGAATCATAATGGGGAAGGCCATCCAGCCTCGCGTCGCGAACGCCAG
CAAGACGTAGCCCAGCGCGTCGGCCGCCATGCCGGCGATAATGGCCTGCTTCTCGCCGAAACGTTTGGTG
GCGGGACCAGTGACGAAGGCTTGAGCGAGGGCGTGCAAGATTCCGAATACCGCAAGCGACAGGCCGATCA
TCGTCGCGCTCCAGCGAAAGCGGTCCTCGCCGAAAATGACCCAGAGCGCTGCCGGCACCTGTCCTACGAG
TTGCATGATAAAGAAGACAGTCATAAGTGCGGCGACGATAGTCATGCCCCGCGCCCACCGGAAGGAGCTG
ACTGGGTTGAAGGCTCTCAAGGGCATGGGTCGGCGCTCTCCCTTATGCGACTCCTGCATTAGGAAGCAGC
CCAGTAGTAGGTTGAGGCCGTTGAGCACCGCCGCCGCAAGGAATGGTGCATGTAAGGAGATGGCGCCCAA
CAGTCCCCCGGCCACGGGGCCTGCCACCATACCCACGCCGAAACAAGCGCTCATGAGCCCGAAGTGGCGA
GCCCGATCTTCCCCATCGGTGATGTCGGCGATATAGGCGCCAGCAACCGCACCTGTGGCGCCGGTGATGC
CGGCCACGATGCGTCCGGCGTAGAGAATCCACAGGACGGGTGTGGTCGCCATGATCGCGTAGTCGATAGT
GGCTCCAAGTAGCGAAGCGAGCAGGACTGGGCGGCGGCCAAAGCGGTCGGACAGTGCTCCGAGAACGGGT
GCGCATAGAAATTGCATC
