>Addgene plasmid #173414 | RVD-hT8 | depositor partial sequence | sequence record 336369 | RVD flanked by two Bsa I sites
GGTCTCGAAGTAATGGGGGCGGCAGGCCGGCGCTGGAGAGCATTGTTGCCCAGTTATCTCGCCCTGATCC
GGCGTTGGCCGCGTGAGACC
